Addgene plasmid #107912: pWT065a
Purpose: W2m.3.1-1 plasmid. Contains (TCF-LEF)7-BE3 and is ppart of the CAMERA2m system for cellular recording in mammalian cells
Depositing lab: David Liu. Depositing organization: Broad Institute. Publication: Rewritable multi-event analog recording in bacterial and mammalian cells. Tang W, Liu DR. Science. 2018 Feb 15. pii: science.aap8992. doi: 10.1126/science.aap8992. PubMed 29449507.
Backbone
  Vector backbone: pACK129
  Vector type: Mammalian Expression
Growth in bacteria
  Bacterial resistance: Ampicillin, 100 μg/mL
  Growth temperature: 37°C
  Growth strain: DH5alpha
  Copy number: High Copy
Gene/Insert
  Gene/Insert name: (TCF-LEF)7-BE3
  Species: Synthetic
  Cloning method: Unknown
Terms and licenses: Academic/Nonprofit Terms; Industry Terms: Not Available to Industry
Depositor comments: CloE1
How to cite: pWT065a was a gift from David Liu (Addgene plasmid # 107912 ; http://n2t.net/addgene:107912 ; RRID:Addgene_107912)
