[The description below was written by a language model from this plasmid's Addgene catalogue record and pLannotate feature annotations shown in this document.]
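Description:
pWT065a is a mammalian expression plasmid built on the pACK129 backbone and forms part of the CAMERA2m system, a base-editor-based cellular recording platform for mammalian cells (where it is designated W2m.3.1-1). It is propagated in E. coli as a high-copy plasmid through a ColE1/pUC-type origin and selected with ampicillin via the β-lactamase gene and its native promoter. Leftover fragments of lac regulatory elements, a pBluescript-type cloning site, an SV40 promoter fragment and a pBR322 bom fragment appear to be backbone remnants rather than functional parts. No mammalian selection marker is annotated.

The payload is the synthetic insert (TCF-LEF)7-BE3. According to the catalogue entry, seven TCF/LEF response elements control expression. These sites are not themselves annotated in the feature table, but a minimal TATA-box promoter with low basal activity sits directly upstream of the coding sequence, consistent with a response-element-plus-minimal-promoter design that should be activated by Wnt/β-catenin signalling. The open reading frame encodes the BE3 cytosine base editor: rat APOBEC1 cytidine deaminase, a short linker (auto-annotated as an ABE fragment, probably because the linker sequence is shared), an S. pyogenes Cas9 domain, and the phage PBS2 uracil glycosylase inhibitor, which blocks uracil excision and so favours C-to-T outcomes. The Cas9 region is labelled "Cas9 VQR" by the annotation software, but the record otherwise gives no indication of a PAM variant, so this is likely a nearest-match call. A bovine growth hormone polyadenylation signal terminates the transcript.

No guide RNA cassette is annotated, so targeting presumably depends on a separately supplied guide. In use, signal-dependent production of the editor converts pathway activity into permanent, cumulative base changes at the target DNA, which serve as a readable record of the stimulus.
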