Features (pLannotate 1.2.2; 16 found; start..end, strand, type, name):
     71..102     +  promoter       minP: minimal TATA-box promoter with low basal activity
    164..850     +  CDS            Apobec1: ABEC1_RAT - Experimental evidence at protein level: Swiss-Prot protein existence level 1. Catalytic component of the apolipoprotein B mRNA editing enzyme complex which is responsible for the postranscriptional editing of a CAA codon for Gln to a UAA codon for stop in the APOB mRNA. May also play a role in the epigenetic regulation of gene expression by participating in DNA demethylation. From Rattus norvegicus (Rat).
    851..898     +  CDS            ABE(7.10) (fragment): adenine base editor comprising wild-type E. coli TadA fused to the evolved TadA*(7.10) mutant (Gaudelli et al., 2017)
    899..4999    +  CDS            Cas9 VQR: Streptococcus pyogenes Cas9 endonuclease with the D1135V/R1335Q/T1337R mutations has an altered recognition specificity for the protospacer adjacent motif (PAM) (Kleinstiver et al., 2015)
   5012..5260    +  CDS            UGI: UNGI_BPPB2 - Experimental evidence at protein level: Swiss-Prot protein existence level 1. This protein binds specifically and reversibly to the host uracil-DNA glycosylase, preventing removal of uracil residues from PBS2 DNA by the host uracil-excision repair system. From Bacillus phage PBS2 (Bacteriophage PBS2).
   5348..5572    +  polyA_signal   bGH poly(A) signal: bovine growth hormone polyadenylation signal
   5576..5597    +  promoter       SV40 promoter (fragment): SV40 enhancer and early promoter
   5602..5618    +  misc_feature   MCS (fragment): pBluescript multiple cloning site
   5667..5683    -  protein_bind   lac operator: The lac repressor binds to the lac operator to inhibit transcription in E. coli. This inhibition can be relieved by adding lactose or isopropyl-β-D-thiogalactopyranoside (IPTG). lac repressor encoded by lacI
   5691..5721    -  promoter       lac promoter: promoter for the E. coli lac operon
   5736..5757    -  protein_bind   CAP binding site: CAP binding activates transcription in the presence of cAMP. E. coli catabolite activator protein
   5770..5862    -  CDS            lacI (fragment): lac repressor; lacI; The lac repressor binds to the lac operator to inhibit transcription in E. coli. This inhibition can be relieved by adding lactose or isopropyl-β-D-thiogalactopyranoside (IPTG).
   6045..6633    -  rep_origin     ori: high-copy-number ColE1/pMB1/pBR322/pUC origin of replication
   6804..7664    -  CDS            AmpR: β-lactamase; bla; confers resistance to ampicillin, carbenicillin, and related antibiotics
   7665..7769    -  promoter       AmpR promoter: bla
   7840..7884    -  misc_feature   bom (fragment): basis of mobility region from pBR322
>Addgene plasmid #107912 | pWT065a | addgene full sequence | sequence record 264842 | Addgene NGS Result
GGGTAAGATCAAAGGGGGTAAGATCAAAGGGGCGCGCCCGCGTGCTAGCCCGGGCTCGAGATCTAGACTC
TAGAGGGTATATAATGGAAGCTCGAATTCCAGCTTGGCATTCCGGTACTGTTGGTAAAAAGCTTGGCATT
CCGGTACTGTTGGTAAAGCCACCATGAGCTCAGAGACTGGCCCAGTGGCTGTGGACCCCACATTGAGACG
GCGGATCGAGCCCCATGAGTTTGAGGTATTCTTCGATCCGAGAGAGCTCCGCAAGGAGACCTGCCTGCTT
TACGAAATTAATTGGGGGGGCCGGCACTCCATTTGGCGACATACATCACAGAACACTAACAAGCACGTCG
AAGTCAACTTCATCGAGAAGTTCACGACAGAAAGATATTTCTGTCCGAACACAAGGTGCAGCATTACCTG
GTTTCTCAGCTGGAGCCCATGCGGCGAATGTAGTAGGGCCATCACTGAATTCCTGTCAAGGTATCCCCAC
GTCACTCTGTTTATTTACATCGCAAGGCTGTACCACCACGCTGACCCCCGCAATCGACAAGGCCTGCGGG
ATTTGATCTCTTCAGGTGTGACTATCCAAATTATGACTGAGCAGGAGTCAGGATACTGCTGGAGAAACTT
TGTGAATTATAGCCCGAGTAATGAAGCCCACTGGCCTAGGTATCCCCATCTGTGGGTACGACTGTACGTT
CTTGAACTGTACTGCATCATACTGGGCCTGCCTCCTTGTCTCAACATTCTGAGAAGGAAGCAGCCACAGC
TGACATTCTTTACCATCGCTCTTCAGTCTTGTCATTACCAGCGACTGCCCCCACACATTCTCTGGGCCAC
CGGGTTGAAAAGCGGCAGCGAGACTCCCGGGACCTCAGAGTCCGCCACACCCGAAAGTGATAAAAAGTAT
TCTATTGGTTTAGCCATCGGCACTAATTCCGTTGGATGGGCTGTCATAACCGATGAATACAAAGTACCTT
CAAAGAAATTTAAGGTGTTGGGGAACACAGACCGTCATTCGATTAAAAAGAATCTTATCGGTGCCCTCCT
ATTCGATAGTGGCGAAACGGCAGAGGCGACTCGCCTGAAACGAACCGCTCGGAGAAGGTATACACGTCGC
AAGAACCGAATATGTTACTTACAAGAAATTTTTAGCAATGAGATGGCCAAAGTTGACGATTCTTTCTTTC
ACCGTTTGGAAGAGTCCTTCCTTGTCGAAGAGGACAAGAAACATGAACGGCACCCCATCTTTGGAAACAT
AGTAGATGAGGTGGCATATCATGAAAAGTACCCAACGATTTATCACCTCAGAAAAAAGCTAGTTGACTCA
ACTGATAAAGCGGACCTGAGGTTAATCTACTTGGCTCTTGCCCATATGATAAAGTTCCGTGGGCACTTTC
TCATTGAGGGTGATCTAAATCCGGACAACTCGGATGTCGACAAACTGTTCATCCAGTTAGTACAAACCTA
TAATCAGTTGTTTGAAGAGAACCCTATAAATGCAAGTGGCGTGGATGCGAAGGCTATTCTTAGCGCCCGC
CTCTCTAAATCCCGACGGCTAGAAAACCTGATCGCACAATTACCCGGAGAGAAGAAAAATGGGTTGTTCG
GTAACCTTATAGCGCTCTCACTAGGCCTGACACCAAATTTTAAGTCGAACTTCGACTTAGCTGAAGATGC
CAAATTGCAGCTTAGTAAGGACACGTACGATGACGATCTCGACAATCTACTGGCACAAATTGGAGATCAG
TATGCGGACTTATTTTTGGCTGCCAAAAACCTTAGCGATGCAATCCTCCTATCTGACATACTGAGAGTTA
ATACTGAGATTACCAAGGCGCCGTTATCCGCTTCAATGATCAAAAGGTACGATGAACATCACCAAGACTT
GACACTTCTCAAGGCCCTAGTCCGTCAGCAACTGCCTGAGAAATATAAGGAAATATTCTTTGATCAGTCG
AAAAACGGGTACGCAGGTTATATTGACGGCGGAGCGAGTCAAGAGGAATTCTACAAGTTTATCAAACCCA
TATTAGAGAAGATGGATGGGACGGAAGAGTTGCTTGTAAAACTCAATCGCGAAGATCTACTGCGAAAGCA
GCGGACTTTCGACAACGGTAGCATTCCACATCAAATCCACTTAGGCGAATTGCATGCTATACTTAGAAGG
CAGGAGGATTTTTATCCGTTCCTCAAAGACAATCGTGAAAAGATTGAGAAAATCCTAACCTTTCGCATAC
CTTACTATGTGGGACCCCTGGCCCGAGGGAACTCTCGGTTCGCATGGATGACAAGAAAGTCCGAAGAAAC
GATTACTCCATGGAATTTTGAGGAAGTTGTCGATAAAGGTGCGTCAGCTCAATCGTTCATCGAGAGGATG
ACCAACTTTGACAAGAATTTACCGAACGAAAAAGTATTGCCTAAGCACAGTTTACTTTACGAGTATTTCA
CAGTGTACAATGAACTCACGAAAGTTAAGTATGTCACTGAGGGCATGCGTAAACCCGCCTTTCTAAGCGG
AGAACAGAAGAAAGCAATAGTAGATCTGTTATTCAAGACCAACCGCAAAGTGACAGTTAAGCAATTGAAA
GAGGACTACTTTAAGAAAATTGAATGCTTCGATTCTGTCGAGATCTCCGGGGTAGAAGATCGATTTAATG
CGTCACTTGGTACGTATCATGACCTCCTAAAGATAATTAAAGATAAGGACTTCCTGGATAACGAAGAGAA
TGAAGATATCTTAGAAGATATAGTGTTGACTCTTACCCTCTTTGAAGATCGGGAAATGATTGAGGAAAGA
CTAAAAACATACGCTCACCTGTTCGACGATAAGGTTATGAAACAGTTAAAGAGGCGTCGCTATACGGGCT
GGGGACGATTGTCGCGGAAACTTATCAACGGGATAAGAGACAAGCAAAGTGGTAAAACTATTCTCGATTT
TCTAAAGAGCGACGGCTTCGCCAATAGGAACTTTATGCAGCTGATCCATGATGACTCTTTAACCTTCAAA
GAGGATATACAAAAGGCACAGGTTTCCGGACAAGGGGACTCATTGCACGAACATATTGCGAATCTTGCTG
GTTCGCCAGCCATCAAAAAGGGCATACTCCAGACAGTCAAAGTAGTGGATGAGCTAGTTAAGGTCATGGG
ACGTCACAAACCGGAAAACATTGTAATCGAGATGGCACGCGAAAATCAAACGACTCAGAAGGGGCAAAAA
AACAGTCGAGAGCGGATGAAGAGAATAGAAGAGGGTATTAAAGAACTGGGCAGCCAGATCTTAAAGGAGC
ATCCTGTGGAAAATACCCAATTGCAGAACGAGAAACTTTACCTCTATTACCTACAAAATGGAAGGGACAT
GTATGTTGATCAGGAACTGGACATAAACCGTTTATCTGATTACGACGTCGATCACATTGTACCCCAATCC
TTTTTGAAGGACGATTCAATCGACAATAAAGTGCTTACACGCTCGGATAAGAACCGAGGGAAAAGTGACA
ATGTTCCAAGCGAGGAAGTCGTAAAGAAAATGAAGAACTATTGGCGGCAGCTCCTAAATGCGAAACTGAT
AACGCAAAGAAAGTTCGATAACTTAACTAAAGCTGAGAGGGGTGGCTTGTCTGAACTTGACAAGGCCGGA
TTTATTAAACGTCAGCTCGTGGAAACCCGCCAAATCACAAAGCATGTTGCACAGATACTAGATTCCCGAA
TGAATACGAAATACGACGAGAACGATAAGCTGATTCGGGAAGTCAAAGTAATCACTTTAAAGTCAAAATT
GGTGTCGGACTTCAGAAAGGATTTTCAATTCTATAAAGTTAGGGAGATAAATAACTACCACCATGCGCAC
GACGCTTATCTTAATGCCGTCGTAGGGACCGCACTCATTAAGAAATACCCGAAGCTAGAAAGTGAGTTTG
TGTATGGTGATTACAAAGTTTATGACGTCCGTAAGATGATCGCGAAAAGCGAACAGGAGATAGGCAAGGC
TACAGCCAAATACTTCTTTTATTCTAACATTATGAATTTCTTTAAGACGGAAATCACTCTGGCAAACGGA
GAGATACGCAAACGACCTTTAATTGAAACCAATGGGGAGACAGGTGAAATCGTATGGGATAAGGGCCGGG
ACTTCGCGACGGTGAGAAAAGTTTTGTCCATGCCCCAAGTCAACATAGTAAAGAAAACTGAGGTGCAGAC
CGGAGGGTTTTCAAAGGAATCGATTCTTCCAAAAAGGAATAGTGATAAGCTCATCGCTCGTAAAAAGGAC
TGGGACCCGAAAAAGTACGGTGGCTTCGATAGCCCTACAGTTGCCTATTCTGTCCTAGTAGTGGCAAAAG
TTGAGAAGGGAAAATCCAAGAAACTGAAGTCAGTCAAAGAATTATTGGGGATAACGATTATGGAGCGCTC
GTCTTTTGAAAAGAACCCCATCGACTTCCTTGAGGCGAAAGGTTACAAGGAAGTAAAAAAGGATCTCATA
ATTAAACTACCAAAGTATAGTCTGTTTGAGTTAGAAAATGGCCGAAAACGGATGTTGGCTAGCGCCGGAG
AGCTTCAAAAGGGGAACGAACTCGCACTACCGTCTAAATACGTGAATTTCCTGTATTTAGCGTCCCATTA
CGAGAAGTTGAAAGGTTCACCTGAAGATAACGAACAGAAGCAACTTTTTGTTGAGCAGCACAAACATTAT
CTCGACGAAATCATAGAGCAAATTTCGGAATTCAGTAAGAGAGTCATCCTAGCTGATGCCAATCTGGACA
AAGTATTAAGCGCATACAACAAGCACAGGGATAAACCCATACGTGAGCAGGCGGAAAATATTATCCATTT
GTTTACTCTTACCAACCTCGGCGCTCCAGCCGCATTCAAGTATTTTGACACAACGATAGATCGCAAACGA
TACACTTCTACCAAGGAGGTGCTAGACGCGACACTGATTCACCAATCCATCACGGGATTATATGAAACTC
GGATAGATTTGTCACAGCTTGGGGGTGACTCTGGTGGTTCTACTAATCTGTCAGATATTATTGAAAAGGA
GACCGGTAAGCAACTGGTTATCCAGGAATCCATCCTCATGCTCCCAGAGGAGGTGGAAGAAGTCATTGGG
AACAAGCCGGAAAGCGATATACTCGTGCACACCGCCTACGACGAGAGCACCGACGAGAATGTCATGCTTC
TGACTAGCGACGCCCCTGAATACAAGCCTTGGGCTCTGGTCATACAGGATAGCAACGGTGAGAACAAGAT
TAAGATGCTCTCTGGTGGTTCTCCCAAGAAGAAGAGGAAAGTCTAACCGGTCATCATCACCATCACCATT
GAGTTTAAACCCGCTGATCAGCCTCGACTGTGCCTTCTAGTTGCCAGCCATCTGTTGTTTGCCCCTCCCC
CGTGCCTTCCTTGACCCTGGAAGGTGCCACTCCCACTGTCCTTTCCTAATAAAATGAGGAAATTGCATCG
CATTGTCTGAGTAGGTGTCATTCTATTCTGGGGGGTGGGGTGGGGCAGGACAGCAAGGGGGAGGATTGGG
AAGACAATAGCAGGCATGCTGGGGATGCGGTGGGCTCTATGGCTTCTGAGGCGGAAAGAACCAGCTGGGG
CTCGATACCGTCGACCTCTAGCTAGAGCTTGGCGTAATCATGGTCATAGCTGTTTCCTGTGTGAAATTGT
TATCCGCTCACAATTCCACACAACATACGAGCCGGAAGCATAAAGTGTAAAGCCTAGGGTGCCTAATGAG
TGAGCTAACTCACATTAATTGCGTTGCGCTCACTGCCCGCTTTCCAGTCGGGAAACCTGTCGTGCCAGCT
GCATTAATGAATCGGCCAACGCGCGGGGAGAGGCGGTTTGCGTATTGGGCGCTCTTCCGCTTCCTCGCTC
ACTGACTCGCTGCGCTCGGTCGTTCGGCTGCGGCGAGCGGTATCAGCTCACTCAAAGGCGGTAATACGGT
TATCCACAGAATCAGGGGATAACGCAGGAAAGAACATGTGAGCAAAAGGCCAGCAAAAGGCCAGGAACCG
TAAAAAGGCCGCGTTGCTGGCGTTTTTCCATAGGCTCCGCCCCCCTGACGAGCATCACAAAAATCGACGC
TCAAGTCAGAGGTGGCGAAACCCGACAGGACTATAAAGATACCAGGCGTTTCCCCCTGGAAGCTCCCTCG
TGCGCTCTCCTGTTCCGACCCTGCCGCTTACCGGATACCTGTCCGCCTTTCTCCCTTCGGGAAGCGTGGC
GCTTTCTCATAGCTCACGCTGTAGGTATCTCAGTTCGGTGTAGGTCGTTCGCTCCAAGCTGGGCTGTGTG
CACGAACCCCCCGTTCAGCCCGACCGCTGCGCCTTATCCGGTAACTATCGTCTTGAGTCCAACCCGGTAA
GACACGACTTATCGCCACTGGCAGCAGCCACTGGTAACAGGATTAGCAGAGCGAGGTATGTAGGCGGTGC
TACAGAGTTCTTGAAGTGGTGGCCTAACTACGGCTACACTAGAAGAACAGTATTTGGTATCTGCGCTCTG
CTGAAGCCAGTTACCTTCGGAAAAAGAGTTGGTAGCTCTTGATCCGGCAAACAAACCACCGCTGGTAGCG
GTGGTTTTTTTGTTTGCAAGCAGCAGATTACGCGCAGAAAAAAAGGATCTCAAGAAGATCCTTTGATCTT
TTCTACGGGGTCTGACGCTCAGTGGAACGAAAACTCACGTTAAGGGATTTTGGTCATGAGATTATCAAAA
AGGATCTTCACCTAGATCCTTTTAAATTAAAAATGAAGTTTTAAATCAATCTAAAGTATATATGAGTAAA
CTTGGTCTGACAGTTACCAATGCTTAATCAGTGAGGCACCTATCTCAGCGATCTGTCTATTTCGTTCATC
CATAGTTGCCTGACTCCCCGTCGTGTAGATAACTACGATACGGGAGGGCTTACCATCTGGCCCCAGTGCT
GCAATGATACCGCGAGACCCACGCTCACCGGCTCCAGATTTATCAGCAATAAACCAGCCAGCCGGAAGGG
CCGAGCGCAGAAGTGGTCCTGCAACTTTATCCGCCTCCATCCAGTCTATTAATTGTTGCCGGGAAGCTAG
AGTAAGTAGTTCGCCAGTTAATAGTTTGCGCAACGTTGTTGCCATTGCTACAGGCATCGTGGTGTCACGC
TCGTCGTTTGGTATGGCTTCATTCAGCTCCGGTTCCCAACGATCAAGGCGAGTTACATGATCCCCCATGT
TGTGCAAAAAAGCGGTTAGCTCCTTCGGTCCTCCGATCGTTGTCAGAAGTAAGTTGGCCGCAGTGTTATC
ACTCATGGTTATGGCAGCACTGCATAATTCTCTTACTGTCATGCCATCCGTAAGATGCTTTTCTGTGACT
GGTGAGTACTCAACCAAGTCATTCTGAGAATAGTGTATGCGGCGACCGAGTTGCTCTTGCCCGGCGTCAA
TACGGGATAATACCGCGCCACATAGCAGAACTTTAAAAGTGCTCATCATTGGAAAACGTTCTTCGGGGCG
AAAACTCTCAAGGATCTTACCGCTGTTGAGATCCAGTTCGATGTAACCCACTCGTGCACCCAACTGATCT
TCAGCATCTTTTACTTTCACCAGCGTTTCTGGGTGAGCAAAAACAGGAAGGCAAAATGCCGCAAAAAAGG
GAATAAGGGCGACACGGAAATGTTGAATACTCATACTCTTCCTTTTTCAATATTATTGAAGCATTTATCA
GGGTTATTGTCTCATGAGCGGATACATATTTGAATGTATTTAGAAAAATAAACAAATAGGGGTTCCGCGC
ACATTTCCCCGAAAAGTGCCACCTGACGTCGACGGATCGGGAGATCGATCTCCCGATCCCCTAGGGTCGA
CTCTCAGTACAATCTGCTCTGATGCCGCATAGTTAAGCCAGTATCTGCTCCCTGCTTGTGTGTTGGAGGT
CGCTGAGTAGTGCGCGAGCAAAATTTAAGCTACAACAAGGCAAGGCTTGACCGACAATTGCATGAAGAAT
CTGCTTAGGGTTAGGCGTTTTGCGCTGCTTCGCGATGTACGGGCCAGATATACGCGTTGACATTGAAGGC
CCTATCGATAGGTACCGAGCTCTTACGCGAGATCAAAGGGGGTAAGATCAAAGGGGGTAAGATCAAAGGG
GCGCGAGATCAAAGGGGGTAAGATCAAAGG
